>Addgene plasmid #117122 | pJet1.2 kanR cassette | addgene full sequence | sequence record 229793 | Addgene NGS Result
GCCCCTGCAGCCGAATTATATTATTTTTGCCAAATAATTTTTAACAAAAGCTCTGAAGTCTTCTTCATTT
AAATTCTTAGATGATACTTCATCTGGAAAATTGTCCCAATTAGTAGCATCACGCTGTGAGTAAGTTCTAA
ACCATTTTTTTATTGTTGTATTATCTCTAATCTTACTACTCGATGAGTTTTCGGTATTATCTCTATTTTT
AACTTGGAGCAGGTTCCATTCATTGTTTTTTTCATCATAGTGAATAAAATCAACTGCTTTAACACTTGTG
CCTGAACACCATATCCATCCGGCGTAATACGACTCACTATAGGGAGAGCGGCCGCCAGATCTTCCGGATG
GCTCGAGTTTTTCAGCAAGATGTTACAGGTCTCGAATAAAACCCAGCGAACCATTTGAGGTGATAGGTAA
GATTATACCGAGGTATGAAAACGAGAATTGGACCTTTACAGAATTACTCTATGAAGCGCCATATTTAAAA
AGCTACCAAGACGAAGAGGATGAAGAGGATGAGGAGGCAGATTGCCTTGAATATATTGACAATACTGATA
AGATAATATATCTTTTATATAGAAGATATCGCCGTATGTAAGGATTTCAGGGGGCAAGGCATAGGCAGCG
CGCTTATCAATATATCTATAGAATGGGCAAAGCATAAAAACTTGCATGGACTAATGCTTGAAACCCAGGA
CAATAACCTTATAGCTTGTAAATTCTATCATAATTGTGGTTTCAAAATCGGCTCCGTCGATACTATGTTA
TACGCCAACTTTGAAAACAACTTTGAAAAAGCTGTTTTCTGGTATTTAAGGTTTTAGAATGCAAGGAACA
GTGAATTGGAGTTCGTCTTGTTATAATTAGCTTCTTGGGGTATCTTTAAATACTGTAGAAAAGAGGAAGG
AAATAATAAATGGCTAAAATGAGAATATCACCGGAATTGAAAAAACTGATCGAAAAATACCGCTGCGTAA
AAGATACGGAAGGAATGTCTCCTGCTAAGGTATATAAGCTGGTGGGAGAAAATGAAAACCTATATTTAAA
AATGACGGACAGCCGGTATAAAGGGACCACCTATGATGTGGAACGGGAAAAGGACATGATGCTATGGCTG
GAAGGAAAGCTGCCTGTTCCAAAGGTCCTGCACTTTGAACGGCATGATGGCTGGAGCAATCTGCTCATGA
GTGAGGCCGATGGCGTCCTTTGCTCGGAAGAGTATGAAGATGAACAAAGCCCTGAAAAGATTATCGAGCT
GTATGCGGAGTGCATCAGGCTCTTTCACTCCATCGACATATCGGATTGTCCCTATACGAATAGCTTAGAC
AGCCGCTTAGCCGAATTGGATTACTTACTGAATAACGATCTGGCCGATGTGGATTGCGAAAACTGGGAAG
AAGACACTCCATTTAAAGATCCGCGCGAGCTGTATGATTTTTTAAAGACGGAAAAGCCCGAAGAGGAACT
TGTCTTTTCCCACGGCGACCTGGGAGACAGCAACATCTTTGTGAAAGATGGCAAAGTAAGTGGCTTTATT
GATCTTGGGAGAAGCGGCAGGGCGGACAAGTGGTATGACATTGCCTTCTGCGTCCGGTCGATCAGGGAGG
ATATCGGGGAAGAACAGTATGTCGAGCTATTTTTTGACTTACTGGGGATCAAGCCTGATTGGGAGAAAAT
AAAATATTATATTTTACTGGATGAATTGTTTTAGCATTATTCAAAGGTGAAAGCACTCGTTAAGTATATG
AAAAATTCTATAGAAACTTCTCTCAATTAAGAAAAAGGCCCCAACATCTTGGGGCCTTTTTCTTTTTTAT
CTACGAGACCCATGATCTTTCTAGAAGATCTCCTACAATATTCTCAGCTGCCATGGAAAATCGATGTTCT
TCTTTTATTCTCTCAAGATTTTCAGGCTGTATATTAAAACTTATATTAAGAACTATGCTAACCACCTCAT
CAGGAACCGTTGTAGGTGGCGTGGGTTTTCTTGGCAATCGACTCTCATGAAAACTACGAGCTAAATATTC
AATATGTTCCTCTTGACCAACTTTATTCTGCATTTTTTTTGAACGAGGTTTAGAGCAAGCTTCAGGAAAC
TGAGACAGGAATTTTATTAAAAATTTAAATTTTGAAGAAAGTTCAGGGTTAATAGCATCCATTTTTTGCT
TTGCAAGTTCCTCAGCATTCTTAACAAAAGACGTCTCTTTTGACATGTTTAAAGTTTAAACCTCCTGTGT
GAAATTATTATCCGCTCATAATTCCACACATTATACGAGCCGGAAGCATAAAGTGTAAAGCCTGGGGTGC
CTAATGAGTGAGCTAACTCACATTAATTGCGTTGCGCTCACTGCCAATTGCTTTCCAGTCGGGAAACCTG
TCGTGCCAGCTGCATTAATGAATCGGCCAACGCGCGGGGAGAGGCGGTTTGCGTATTGGGCGCTCTTCCG
CTTCCTCGCTCACTGACTCGCTGCGCTCGGTCGTTCGGCTGCGGCGAGCGGTATCAGCTCACTCAAAGGC
GGTAATACGGTTATCCACAGAATCAGGGGATAACGCAGGAAAGAACATGTGAGCAAAAGGCCAGCAAAAG
GCCAGGAACCGTAAAAAGGCCGCGTTGCTGGCGTTTTTCCATAGGCTCCGCCCCCCTGACGAGCATCACA
AAAATCGACGCTCAAGTCAGAGGTGGCGAAACCCGACAGGACTATAAAGATACCAGGCGTTTCCCCCTGG
AAGCTCCCTCGTGCGCTCTCCTGTTCCGACCCTGCCGCTTACCGGATACCTGTCCGCCTTTCTCCCTTCG
GGAAGCGTGGCGCTTTCTCATAGCTCACGCTGTAGGTATCTCAGTTCGGTGTAGGTCGTTCGCTCCAAGC
TGGGCTGTGTGCACGAACCCCCCGTTCAGCCCGACCGCTGCGCCTTATCCGGTAACTATCGTCTTGAGTC
CAACCCGGTAAGACACGACTTATCGCCACTGGCAGCAGCCACTGGTAACAGGATTAGCAGAGCGAGGTAT
GTAGGCGGTGCTACAGAGTTCTTGAAGTGGTGGCCTAACTACGGCTACACTAGAAGAACAGTATTTGGTA
TCTGCGCTCTGCTGAAGCCAGTTACCTTCGGAAAAAGAGTTGGTAGCTCTTGATCCGGCAAACAAACCAC
CGCTGGTAGCGGTGGTTTTTTTGTTTGCAAGCAGCAGATTACGCGCAGAAAAAAAGGATCTCAAGAAGAT
CCTTTGATCTTTTCTACGGGGTCTGACGCTCAGTGGAACGAAAACTCACGTTAAGGGATTTTGGTCATGA
GATTATCAAAAAGGATCTTCACCTAGATCCTTTTAAATTAAAAATGAAGTTTTAAATCAATCTAAAGTAT
ATATGAGTAAACTTGGTCTGACAGTTACCAATGCTTAATCAGTGAGGCACCTATCTCAGCGATCTGTCTA
TTTCGTTCATCCATAGTTGCCTGACTCCCCGTCGTGTAGATAACTACGATACGGGAGGGCTTACCATCTG
GCCCCAGTGCTGCAATGATACCGCGAGACCCACGCTCACCGGCTCCAGATTTATCAGCAATAAACCAGCC
AGCCGGAAGGGCCGAGCGCAGAAGTGGTCCTGCAACTTTATCCGCCTCCATCCAGTCTATTAATTGTTGC
CGGGAAGCTAGAGTAAGTAGTTCGCCAGTTAATAGTTTGCGCAACGTTGTTGCCATTGCTACAGGCATCG
TGGTGTCACGCTCGTCGTTTGGTATGGCTTCATTCAGCTCCGGTTCCCAACGATCAAGGCGAGTTACATG
ATCCCCCATGTTGTGCAAAAAAGCGGTTAGCTCCTTCGGTCCTCCGATCGTTGTCAGAAGTAAGTTGGCC
GCAGTGTTATCACTCATGGTTATGGCAGCACTGCATAATTCTCTTACTGTCATGCCATCCGTAAGATGCT
TTTCTGTGACTGGTGAGTACTCAACCAAGTCATTCTGAGAATAGTGTATGCGGCGACCGAGTTGCTCTTG
CCCGGCGTCAATACGGGATAATACCGCGCCACATAGCAGAACTTTAAAAGTGCTCATCATTGGAAAACGT
TCTTCGGGGCGAAAACTCTCAAGGATCTTACCGCTGTTGAGATCCAGTTCGATGTAACCCACTCGTGCAC
CCAACTGATCTTCAGCATCTTTTACTTTCACCAGCGTTTCTGGGTGAGCAAAAACAGGAAGGCAAAATGC
CGCAAAAAAGGGAATAAGGGCGACACGGAAATGTTGAATACTCATACTCTTCCTTTTTCAATATTATTGA
AGCATTTATCAGGGTTATTGTCTCATGAGCGGATACATATTTGAATGTATTTAGAAAAATAAACAAATAG
GGGTTCCGCGCACATTTCCCCGAAAAGTGCCACCTGACGTCTAAGAAACCATTATTATCATGACATTAAC
CTATAAAAATAGGCGTATCACGAGGCC
Features (pLannotate 1.2.2; 11 found; start..end, strand, type, name):
    305..323     +  promoter       T7 promoter: promoter for bacteriophage T7 RNA polymerase
    579..824     +  CDS            satA (fragment): STA_BACSU - Also known as yyaR. Experimental evidence at protein level: Swiss-Prot protein existence level 1. Involved in resistance to streptothricin, a broad-spectrum antibiotic produced by streptomycetes. Detoxifies streptothricin via acetylation of the beta amino group of the first beta-lysyl moiety of streptothricin. From Bacillus subtilis (strain 168).
    920..1714    +  CDS            KanR: aminoglycoside phosphotransferase; aphA-3; confers resistance to kanamycin
   1718..1777    +  CDS            ant1 (fragment): S9AD_STAAN - Also known as spc1. Experimental evidence at protein level: Swiss-Prot protein existence level 1. Mediates bacterial resistance to the antibiotic spectinomycin but not streptomycin. From Staphylococcus aureus (strain N315).
   1836..2216    -  CDS            eco47IR (fragment): T2E7_ECOLX - Protein predicted: Swiss-Prot protein existence level 4. Recognizes the double-stranded sequence GGWCC and cleaves after G-1. From Escherichia coli.
   2269..2299    -  promoter       lac UV5 promoter: E. coli lac promoter with an "up" mutation
   2314..2335    -  protein_bind   CAP binding site: CAP binding activates transcription in the presence of cAMP. E. coli catabolite activator protein
   2360..2443    -  CDS            lacI (fragment): lac repressor; lacI; The lac repressor binds to the lac operator to inhibit transcription in E. coli. This inhibition can be relieved by adding lactose or isopropyl-β-D-thiogalactopyranoside (IPTG).
   2626..3214    -  rep_origin     ori: high-copy-number ColE1/pMB1/pBR322/pUC origin of replication
   3385..4245    -  CDS            AmpR: β-lactamase; bla; confers resistance to ampicillin, carbenicillin, and related antibiotics
   4246..4350    -  promoter       AmpR promoter: bla
