[The description below was written by a language model from this plasmid's Addgene catalogue record and pLannotate feature annotations shown in this document.]
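Description:
pJet1.2 kanR cassette is a Golden Gate donor plasmid that supplies a kanamycin selection marker for building gene-targeting constructs in Bacillus subtilis. It is based on the commercial pJet1.2 cloning vector and is maintained in E. coli as a high-copy plasmid through a ColE1/pUC-type origin, with selection on ampicillin via the β-lactamase gene and its native promoter. The backbone also carries the usual pJet1.2 elements: a T7 promoter next to the cloning site, and a lac UV5 promoter with a CAP binding site that drives the eco47IR restriction endonuclease gene. In the empty vector this gene acts as a lethal positive-selection marker. Here it is annotated only as a fragment, consistent with its disruption by the cloned insert.

The insert of roughly 1.4 kb centres on an aphA-3-type aminoglycoside phosphotransferase gene that confers kanamycin resistance. The annotation also picks up short fragments resembling B. subtilis satA upstream and a staphylococcal spectinomycin adenylyltransferase gene downstream. These are probably remnants of the cassette's flanking sequences rather than functional genes. The record does not name the promoter that drives the kanamycin gene. According to the depositor, BsaI digestion releases the cassette with two defined four-base overhangs, so it can be ligated in a fixed position and orientation with other modules in a one-pot assembly.

The associated work describes high-throughput allelic replacement screening in B. subtilis. In that setting the marker would be combined with other Golden Gate fragments, and kanamycin would be used to select B. subtilis cells that have integrated the assembled product. The sequenced record is 4,437 nt, close to the catalogued total size.
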