Addgene plasmid #117122: pJet1.2 kanR cassette
Purpose: Kanamycin resistance cassette
Depositing lab: Stephan Gruber. Depositing organization: Universite de Lausanne (UNIL). Publication: High-Throughput Allelic Replacement Screening in Bacillus subtilis. Diebold-Durand ML, Burmann F, Gruber S. Methods Mol Biol. 2019;2004:49-61. doi: 10.1007/978-1-4939-9520-2_5. PubMed 31147909.
Backbone
  Vector backbone: pJet1.2
  Backbone manufacturer: Thermo scientific
  Backbone size w/o insert (bp): 2974
  Total vector size (bp): 4440
  Vector type: Golden gate donor vector for gene targeting in Bacillus subtilis
Growth in bacteria
  Bacterial resistance: Ampicillin, 100 μg/mL
  Growth temperature: 37°C
  Growth strain: DH5alpha
  Copy number: High Copy
Gene/Insert
  Gene/Insert name: Kanamycin resistance cassette for Bacillus subtilis selection
  Species: Bacillus subtilis
  Insert size (bp): 1440
  Cloning method: Unknown
  Sequencing primers: 5′ CGACTCACTATAGGGAGAGCGGC; 3′ AAGAACATCGATTTTCCATGGCAG
Terms and licenses: Academic/Nonprofit Terms; Industry Terms: Not Available to Industry
Depositor comments: Donor vector that encodes for a Kanamycin selection marker for Golden gate assembly reactions. Overhangs generated upon BsaI cleavage : AATA (Rup) and TCTA (Rdo). (Gruber lab reference pSG723)
How to cite: pJet1.2 kanR cassette was a gift from Stephan Gruber (Addgene plasmid # 117122 ; http://n2t.net/addgene:117122 ; RRID:Addgene_117122)
